>Addgene plasmid #229237 | pXTK000 [Marker_KanR-NeoR-neo_PartType2] | addgene full sequence | sequence record 464640 | Addgene NGS Result
TTGAGATCCTTTTTTTCTGCGCGTAATCTGCTGCTTGCAAACAAAAAAACCACCGCTACCAGCGGTGGTT
TGTTTGCCGGATCAAGAGCTACCAACTCTTTTTCCGAAGGTAACTGGCTTCAGCAGAGCGCAGATACCAA
ATACTGTTCTTCTAGTGTAGCCGTAGTTAGGCCACCACTTCAAGAACTCTGTAGCACCGCCTACATACCT
CGCTCTGCTAATCCTGTTACCAGTGGCTGCTGCCAGTGGCGATAAGTCGTGTCTTACCGGGTTGGACTCA
AGACGATAGTTACCGGATAAGGCGCAGCGGTCGGGCTGAACGGGGGGTTCGTGCACACAGCCCAGCTTGG
AGCGAACGACCTACACCGAACTGAGATACCTACAGCGTGAGCTATGAGAAAGCGCCACGCTTCCCGAAGG
GAGAAAGGCGGACAGGTATCCGGTAAGCGGCAGGGTCGGAACAGGAGAGCGCACGAGGGAGCTTCCAGGG
GGAAACGCCTGGTATCTTTATAGTCCTGTCGGGTTTCGCCACCTCTGACTTGAGCGTCGATTTTTGTGAT
GCTCGTCAGGGGGGCGGAGCCTATGGAAAAACGCCAGCAACGCGAGTCGGTCTCTCAATTGTGTCTCAAA
ATCTCTGATGTTACATTGCACAAGATAAAAATATATCATCATGAACAATAAAACTGTCTGCTTACATAAA
CAGTAATACAAGGGGTGTTATGAGCCATATTCAGCGTGAAACGAGCTGTAGCCGTCCGCGTCTGAACAGC
AACATGGATGCGGATCTGTATGGCTATAAATGGGCGCGTGATAACGTGGGTCAGAGCGGCGCGACCATTT
ATCGTCTGTATGGCAAACCGGATGCGCCGGAACTGTTTCTGAAACATGGCAAAGGCAGCGTGGCGAACGA
TGTGACCGATGAAATGGTGCGTCTGAACTGGCTGACCGAATTTATGCCGCTGCCGACCATTAAACATTTT
ATTCGCACCCCGGATGATGCGTGGCTGCTGACCACCGCGATTCCGGGCAAAACCGCGTTTCAGGTGCTGG
AAGAATATCCGGATAGCGGCGAAAACATTGTGGATGCGCTGGCCGTGTTTCTGCGTCGTCTGCATAGCAT
TCCGGTGTGCAACTGCCCGTTTAACAGCGATCGTGTGTTTCGTCTGGCCCAGGCGCAGAGCCGTATGAAC
AACGGCCTGGTGGATGCGAGCGATTTTGATGATGAACGTAACGGCTGGCCGGTGGAACAGGTGTGGAAAG
AAATGCATAAACTGCTGCCGTTTAGCCCGGATAGCGTGGTGACCCACGGCGATTTTAGCCTGGATAACCT
GATTTTCGATGAAGGCAAACTGATTGGCTGCATTGATGTGGGCCGTGTGGGCATTGCGGATCGTTATCAG
GATCTGGCCATTCTGTGGAACTGCCTGGGCGAATTTAGCCCGAGCCTGCAAAAACGTCTGTTTCAGAAAT
ATGGCATTGATAATCCGGATATGAACAAACTGCAATTTCATCTGATGCTGGATGAATTTTTCTAATAATT
AATTGGACCGCGGTCCGCGCGTTGTCCCCTTGAGACCAGAGTAGCCCGCCTAATGAGCGGGCTTTTTTTT
AATTCCCCTATTTGTTTATTTTTCTAAATACATTCAAATATGTATCCGCTCATGAGACAATAACCCTGAT
AAATGCTTCAATAATATTGAAAAAGGAAGAGTATGAGCATTCAGCATTTTCGTGTGGCGCTGATTCCGTT
TTTTGCGGCGTTTTGCCTGCCGGTGTTTGCGCATCCGGAAACCCTGGTGAAAGTGAAAGATGCGGAAGAT
CAACTGGGTGCGCGCGTGGGCTATATTGAACTGGATCTGAACAGCGGCAAAATTCTGGAATCTTTTCGTC
CGGAAGAACGTTTTCCGATGATGAGCACCTTTAAAGTGCTGCTGTGCGGTGCGGTTCTGAGCCGTGTGGA
TGCGGGCCAGGAACAACTGGGCCGTCGTATTCATTATAGCCAGAACGATCTGGTGGAATATAGCCCGGTG
ACCGAAAAACATCTGACCGATGGCATGACCGTGCGTGAACTGTGCAGCGCGGCGATTACCATGAGCGATA
ACACCGCGGCGAACCTGCTGCTGACGACCATTGGCGGTCCGAAAGAACTGACCGCGTTTCTGCATAACAT
GGGCGATCATGTGACCCGTCTGGATCGTTGGGAACCGGAACTGAACGAAGCGATTCCGAACGATGAACGT
GATACCACCATGCCGGCAGCAATGGCGACCACCCTGCGTAAACTGCTGACGGGTGAGCTGCTGACCCTGG
CAAGCCGCCAGCAACTGATTGATTGGATGGAAGCGGATAAAGTGGCGGGTCCGCTGCTGCGTAGCGCGCT
GCCGGCTGGCTGGTTTATTGCGGATAAAAGCGGTGCGGGCGAACGTGGCAGCCGTGGCATTATTGCGGCG
CTGGGCCCGGATGGTAAACCGAGCCGTATTGTGGTGATTTATACCACCGGCAGCCAGGCGACGATGGATG
AACGTAACCGTCAGATTGCGGAAATTGGCGCGAGCCTGATTAAACATTGGTAAACCGATACAATTAAAGG
CTCCTTTTGGAGCCTTTTTTTTTGGACGACCCTTGTCAGATCAAAGGATCTTC
Features (pLannotate 1.2.2; 5 found; start..end, strand, type, name):
      1..589     +  rep_origin     ori: high-copy-number ColE1/pMB1/pBR322/pUC origin of replication
    720..1532    +  CDS            aphA1: KKA1_ECOLX - Also known as nptI. Protein inferred from homology: Swiss-Prot protein existence level 3. Resistance to kanamycin and structurally-related aminoglycosides, including amikacin. From Escherichia coli.
   1621..1712    +  promoter       AmpR promoter: bla
   1713..2570    +  CDS            bla: BLAT_ECOLX - Experimental evidence at protein level: Swiss-Prot protein existence level 1. TEM-type are the most prevalent beta-lactamases in enterobacteria; they hydrolyze the beta-lactam bond in susceptible beta-lactam antibiotics, thus conferring resistance to penicillins and cephalosporins. TEM-3 and TEM-4 are capable of hydrolyzing cefotaxime and ceftazidime. TEM-5 is capable of hydrolyzing ceftazidime. TEM-6 is capable of hydrolyzing ceftazidime and aztreonam. TEM-8/CAZ-2, TEM- 16/CAZ-7 and TEM-24/CAZ-6 are markedly active against ceftazidime. IRT- 4 shows resistance to beta-lactamase in
   2577..2616    +  terminator     fd terminator: central terminator from bacteriophage fd (Otsuka and Kunisawa, 1982)
