[The description below was written by a language model from this plasmid's Addgene catalogue record and pLannotate feature annotations shown in this document.]
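Description:
pXTK000 [Marker_KanR-NeoR-neo_PartType2] is a small (about 2.6 kb) part plasmid from the XanthoMoClo toolkit, a modular Golden Gate cloning system developed for genetic engineering of the bacterial genera Xanthobacter and Roseixanthobacter. It is built on the pXTK backbone and serves as a storage vector for a single standardized part rather than as a finished expression construct. It is maintained in E. coli through a ColE1/pMB1/pUC-type origin and selected with ampicillin. That resistance comes from a TEM-type beta-lactamase gene driven by its native bla promoter and followed by the bacteriophage fd terminator. The catalogue entry lists the plasmid as low copy, whereas the annotation identifies the origin as belonging to the high-copy ColE1/pUC family; the record does not resolve this difference.

The payload is a synthetic kanamycin/neomycin resistance marker designated as a "Type 2" part in the toolkit's hierarchy. The feature table annotates its coding sequence as aphA1 (also known as nptI), an aminoglycoside phosphotransferase that confers resistance to kanamycin and related aminoglycosides. This sits somewhat at odds with the "neo" label in the part name, which is conventionally associated with nptII. No promoter or terminator for the marker is annotated, though about 130 bp of unannotated sequence lies upstream of the coding region. The Type IIS restriction sites and overhangs that would release the part are also not recorded.

In use, the marker would be excised in a Golden Gate reaction and combined with other XanthoMoClo parts to give assembled plasmids a kanamycin-selectable marker for work in the target hosts.
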