Addgene plasmid #229237: pXTK000 [Marker_KanR-NeoR-neo_PartType2]
Purpose: XanthoMoClo Golden Gate Part Plasmid for cloning, contains Marker_KanR-NeoR-neo_PartType2
Depositing lab: Michael Springer. Depositing organization: Harvard Medical School. Publication: XanthoMoClo horizontal line A Robust Modular Cloning Genetic Toolkit for the Genera Xanthobacter and Roseixanthobacter. Soltysiak MPM, Ory ALH, Lee AD, Christophersen CE, Jalihal AP, Springer M. ACS Synth Biol. 2025 Apr 18;14(4):1173-1190. doi: 10.1021/acssynbio.4c00806. Epub 2025 Mar 13. PubMed 40080684.
Backbone
  Vector backbone: pXTK
  Vector type: Bacterial Expression
Growth in bacteria
  Bacterial resistance: Ampicillin, 100 μg/mL
  Growth temperature: 37°C
  Growth strain: DH5alpha
  Copy number: Low Copy
Gene/Insert
  Gene/Insert name: KanR-NeoR-neo (alt name: Marker_KanR-NeoR-neo_PartType2)
  Species: Synthetic
  Cloning method: Restriction Enzyme; 5′ cloning site unknown (unknown if destroyed)
Terms and licenses: Academic/Nonprofit Terms; Industry Terms: Not Available to Industry
How to cite: pXTK000 [Marker_KanR-NeoR-neo_PartType2] was a gift from Michael Springer (Addgene plasmid # 229237 ; http://n2t.net/addgene:229237 ; RRID:Addgene_229237)
